>Addgene plasmid #239090 | pBL098ZF | addgene full sequence | sequence record 487069 | Addgene Long Read Sequencing Result
GGGCGGAGATTTCCTGGAAGATGCCAGGAAGATACTTAACAGGGAAGTGAGAGGGCCGCGGCAAAGCCGT
TTTTCCATAGGCTCCGCCCCCCTGACAAGCATCACGAAATCTGACGCTCAAATCAGTGGTGGCGAAACCC
GACAGGACTATAAAGATACCAGGCGTTTCCCCCTGGCGGCTCCCTCGTGCGCTCTCCTGTTCCTGCCTTT
CGGTTTACCGGTGTCATTCCGCTGTTATGGCCGCGTTTGTCTCATTCCACGCCTGACACTCAGTTCCGGG
TAGGCAGTTCGCTCCAAGCTGGACTGTATGCACGAACCCCCCGTTCAGTCCGACCGCTGCGCCTTATCCG
GTAACTATCGTCTTGAGTCCAACCCGGAAAGACATGCAAAAGCACCACTGGCAGCAGCCACTGGTAATTG
ATTTAGAGGAGTTAGTCTTGAAGTCATGCGCCGGTTAAGGCTAAACTGAAAGGACAAGTTTTGGTGACTG
CGCTCCTCCAAGCCAGTTACCTCGGTTCAAAGAGTTGGTAGCTCAGAGAACCTTCGAAAAACCGCCCTGC
AAGGCGGTTTTTTCGTTTTCAGAGCAAGATATTACGCGCAGACCAAAACGATCTCAAGAAGATCATCTTA
TTAAGGAGCCCCATACGATATACGAGAGGACATCCGGGCAAATGCAACGAAAGGCTCAGTCGAAAGACTG
GGCCTTTCGTTGCAGACTTAGGGACCCTTCACTGCCCGCTTTCCAGTCGGGAAACCTGTCGTGCCAGCTG
CATTAATGAATCGGCCAACGCGCGGGGAGAGGCGGTTTGCGTATTGGGCGCCAGGGTGGTTTTTCTTTTC
ACCAGTGAGACGGGCAACAGCTGATTGCCCTTCACCGCCTGGCCCTGAGAGAGTTGCAGCAAGCGGTCCA
CGCTGGTTTGCCCCAGCAGGCGAAAATCCTGTTTGATGGTGGTTAACGGCGGGATATAACATGAGCTGTC
TTCGGTATCGTCGTATCCCACTACCGAGATATCCGCACCAACGCGCAGCCCGGACTCGGTAATGGCGCGC
ATTGCGCCCAGCGCCATCTGATCGTTGGCAACCAGCATCGCAGTGGGAACGATGCCCTCATTCAGCATTT
GCATGGTTTGTTGAAAACCGGACATGGCACTCCAGTCGCCTTCCCGTTCCGCTATCGGCTGAATTTGATT
GCGAGTGAGATATTTATGCCAGCCAGCCAGACGCAGACGCGCCGAGACAGAACTTAATGGGCCCGCTAAC
AGCGCGATTTGCTGGTGACCCAATGCGACCAGATGCTCCACGCCCAGTCGCGTACCGTCTTCATGGGAGA
AAATAATACTGTTGATGGGTGTCTGGTCAGAGACATCAAGAAATAACGCCGGAACATTAGTGCAGGCAGC
TTCCACAGCAATGGCATCCTGGTCATCCAGCGGATAGTTAATGATCAGCCCACTGACGCGTTGCGCGAGA
AGATTGTGCACCGCCGCTTTACAGGCTTCGACGCCGCTTCGTTCTACCATCGACACCACCACGCTGGCAC
CCAGTTGATCGGCGCGAGATTTAATCGCCGCGACAATTTGCGACGGCGCGTGCAGGGCCAGACTGGAGGT
GGCAACGCCAATCAGCAACGACTGTTTGCCCGCCAGTTGTTGTGCCACGCGGTTGGGAATGTAATTCAGC
TCCGCCATCGCCGCTTCCACTTTTTCCCGCGTTTTCGCAGAAACGTGGCTGGCCTGGTTCACCACGCGGG
AAACGGTCTGATAAGAGACACCGGCATACTCTGCGACATCGTATAACGTTACTGGTTTCACATTCACCAC
CCTGAATTGACTCTCTTCCGGGCGCTATCATGCCATACCGCGAAAGGTTTTGCGCCATTCGATGGTGTCG
CGCAACGCAATTAATGTAAGTTAGCTCACTCATTAGGCACAATTCTCATGTTTGACAGCTTATCATCGAC
TGCACGGTGCACCAATGCTTCTGGCGTCAGGCAGCCATCGGAAGCTGTGGTATGGCTGTGCAGGTCGTAA
ATCACTGCATAATTCGTGTCGCTCAAGGCGCACTCCCGTTCTGGATAATGTTTTTTGCGCCGACATCATA
ACGGTTCTGGCAAATATTCTGAAATGAGCTGTTGACAATTAATCATCGGCTCGTATAATGTGTGGAATTG
TGAGCGGATAACAATTTCACACAGGAAACAGCCAGTCCGTTTAGGTGTTTTCACGAGCACTTCACCAACA
ATAGGTGCAGTAAGGAGGAAAAAAAAATGAAAAGCCCGGAAGAACTAAAACGCATCTTCGAAAAATATGC
GGCAAAGGAGGGTGACCCGGATCAACTTTCGAAAGATGAACTGAAACTGCTGATCCAGGCCGAATTTCCT
TCACTCTTAAAGGGCATGGGCGGTGGCGTGAAGTTGGTTTGTGTGGTTGGAGGTGGCTCTACGTTGGACG
ATTTATTTCAGGAGCTGGACAAAGATGGCGATGGGGAGGTCAGCTTCGAAGAATTTCAAGTGCTGGTTAA
GAAAATTAGTCAGTAAATTAACGGCACTGCGAAAAAACCCCGCCGAAGCGGGGTTTTTTGCGAAATATAA
TGACCCTCTTGATAACCCAAGAGGGCATTTTTTAATGCCCATGGCGTACGGATCTTAGAAAAACTCATCG
AGCATCAAATGAAACTGCAATTTATTCATATCAGGATTATCAATACCATATTTTTGAAAAAGCCGTTTCT
GTAATGAAGGAGAAAACTCACCGAGGCAGTTCCATAGGATGGCAAGATCCTGGTATCGGTCTGCGATTCC
GACTCGTCCAACATCAATACAACCTATTAATTTCCCCTCGTCAAAAATAAGGTTATCAAGTGAGAAATCA
CCATGAGTGACGACTGAATCCGGTGAGAATGGCAAAAGTTTATGCATTTCTTTCCAGACTTGTTCAACAG
GCCAGCCATTACGCTCGTCATCAAAATCACTCGCATCAACCAAACCGTTATTCATTCGTGATTGCGCCTG
AGCGAGACGAAATACGCGATCGCTGTTAAAAGGACAATTACAAACAGGAATCGAATGCAACCGGCGCAGG
AACACTGCCAGCGCATCAACAATATTTTCACCTGAATCAGGATATTCTTCTAATACCTGGAATGCTGTTT
TCCCGGGGATCGCAGTGGTGAGTAACCATGCATCATCAGGAGTACGGATAAAATGCTTGATGGTCGGAAG
AGGCATAAATTCCGTCAGCCAGTTTAGTCTGACCATCTCATCTGTAACATCATTGGCAACGCTACCTTTG
CCATGTTTCAGAAACAACTCTGGCGCATCGGGCTTCCCATACAATCGATAGATTGTCGCACCTGATTGCC
CGACATTATCGCGAGCCCATTTATACCCATATAAATCAGCATCCATGTTGGAATTTAATCGCGGCCTAGA
GCAAGACGTTTCCCGTTGAATATGGCTCATAACACCCCTTGTATTACTGTTTATGTAAGCAGACAGTTTT
ATTGTTCATGAAGAGAAACCTACGGATCG
Features (pLannotate 1.2.2; 10 found; start..end, strand, type, name):
     72..617     -  rep_origin     p15A ori: Plasmids containing the medium-copy-number p15A origin of replication can be propagated in E. coli cells that contain a second plasmid with the ColE1 origin.
    676..711     -  terminator     rrnB T1 terminator (fragment): Escherichia coli rrnB; transcription terminator T1 from the E. coli rrnB gene
    729..1811    -  CDS            lacI: lac repressor; lacI; The lac repressor binds to the lac operator to inhibit transcription in E. coli. This inhibition can be relieved by adding lactose or isopropyl-β-D-thiogalactopyranoside (IPTG).
   1812..1889    -  promoter       lacI promoter: lacI
   1902..1923    +  protein_bind   CAP binding site: CAP binding activates transcription in the presence of cAMP. E. coli catabolite activator protein
   1942..1959    +  promoter       tet promoter (fragment): E. coli promoter for tetracycline efflux protein gene
   2132..2160    +  promoter       tac promoter: strong E. coli promoter; hybrid between the trp and lac UV5 promoters
   2168..2184    +  protein_bind   lac operator: The lac repressor binds to the lac operator to inhibit transcription in E. coli. This inhibition can be relieved by adding lactose or isopropyl-β-D-thiogalactopyranoside (IPTG). lac repressor encoded by lacI
   2270..2533    +  CDS            S100G: S100G_HUMAN - Also known as CABP9K, CALB3, S100D. Experimental evidence at protein level: Swiss-Prot protein existence level 1. From Homo sapiens (Human).
   2645..3460    -  CDS            KanR: aminoglycoside phosphotransferase; aph(3')-Ia; confers resistance to kanamycin in bacteria or G418 (Geneticin®) in eukaryotes
