[The description below was written by a language model from this plasmid's Addgene catalogue record and pLannotate feature annotations shown in this document.]
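Description:
pBL098ZF is a small (about 3.5 kb) bacterial expression plasmid catalogued as a synthetic biology vector and built on a p15A backbone. The medium-copy p15A origin lets it coexist in E. coli with a second plasmid carrying a ColE1-type origin, which suits multi-plasmid genetic circuits. Selection is by kanamycin through the aph(3')-Ia aminoglycoside phosphotransferase gene. The record lists a standard cloning strain for propagation and a different E. coli strain, S2060, for expression.

The payload, named SXkmer-VKLVCVV, sits downstream of the tac promoter, a strong trp/lac UV5 hybrid, followed by a lac operator. The plasmid also carries lacI under its own promoter, so the repressor is supplied in cis and expression stays off until it is induced with IPTG or lactose. The automated annotation finds a single open reading frame of roughly 260 bp after the operator, matching human S100G (calbindin-D9k). This suggests that the "SXkmer" part is based on or resembles this small calcium-binding protein, although the record does not define the term or state how the VKLVCVV heptapeptide is attached. A CAP binding site, a tet promoter fragment and a partial rrnB T1 terminator are also annotated; these look like remnants of backbone assembly, and the record assigns them no specific role.

The associated publication describes a genetically encoded selection for binders of amyloid-beta oligomers, so this plasmid presumably supplies an inducible protein component of that bacterial selection system. The record does not state its exact role in the system, for example as a target, control or variant.
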