Addgene plasmid #239090: pBL098ZF
Purpose: Expresses SXkmer-VKLVCVV under the control of Ptac
Depositing lab: Tina Wang. Depositing organization: University of Wisconsin, Madison. Publication: A genetically encoded selection for amyloid-beta oligomer binders. Lee B, Mannone JA, Wang T. Nat Chem Biol. 2025 Jul 15. doi: 10.1038/s41589-025-01975-4. PubMed 40664790.
Backbone
  Vector backbone: P15A
  Vector type: Synthetic Biology
Growth in bacteria
  Bacterial resistance: Kanamycin, 50 μg/mL
  Growth temperature: 37°C
  Growth strain: DH5alpha
  Growth instructions: The S2060 strain should be used for expression.
  Copy number: Unknown
Gene/Insert
  Gene/Insert name: SXkmer-VKLVCVV
Terms and licenses: Academic/Nonprofit Terms; Industry Terms: Not Available to Industry
Depositor comments: Please visit https://doi.org/10.1101/2025.03.11.642651 for bioRxiv preprint.
How to cite: pBL098ZF was a gift from Tina Wang (Addgene plasmid # 239090 ; http://n2t.net/addgene:239090 ; RRID:Addgene_239090)
